>Addgene plasmid #37396 | pTK21 | addgene partial sequence | sequence record 48340 | mCherry-F 5'-ccccgtaatgcagaagaaga-3'
GCGGATGTACCCCGAGGACGGCGCCCTGAAGGGCGAGATCAAGCAGAGGCTGAAGCTGAAGGACGGCGGC
CACTACGACGCTGAGGTCAAGACCACCTACAAGGCCAAGAAGCCCGTGCAGCTGCCCGGCGCCTACAACG
TCAACATCAAGTTGGACATCACCTCCCACAACGAGGACTACACCATCGTGGAACAGTACGAACGCGCCGA
GGGCCGCCACTCCACCGGCGGCATGGACGAGCTGTACAAGTCCGGAGGGGATCGGTGGAGCTCCACCGGT
GGCGGCCGCTCTAGAGAGAATCTTTATTTTCAGGGCGCCGCCAAATTCAAAGAAACCGCTGCTGCTAAAT
TCGAACGCCAGCACATGGACAGCGGAGGTGGAGGTACTAGTCTCGAGATGGCTGCGCAGGGAGAGCCCCA
GGTCCAGTTCAAACTTGTATTGGTTGGTGATGGTGGTACTGGAAAAAACACCTTCGTGAAACGTCATTTG
ACTGGTGAATTTGAGAAGAAGTATGTAGCCACCTTGGGTGTTGAGGTTCATCCCCTAGTGTTCCACACCA
ACAGAGGACCTATTAAGTTCAATGTATGGGACACAGCCGGCCAGGAGAAATTCGGTGGACTGAGAGATGG
CTATTATATCCAAGCCCAGTGTGCCATCATAATGTTTGATGTAACATCGAGAGTTACTTACAAGAATGTG
CCTAACTGGCATAGAGATCTGGTACGAGTGTGTGAAAACATCCCCATTGTGTTGTGTGGCAACAAAGTGG
ATATTAAGGACAGGAAAGTGAAGGCGAAATCCATTGTCTTCCACCGAAAGAAGAATCTTCAGTACTACGA
CATTTCTGCCAAAAGTAACTACAACTTTGAAAAGCCCTTCCTCTGGCT
