[The description below was written by a language model from this plasmid's Addgene catalogue record.]
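Description:
pTK21 is a mammalian expression plasmid built on the pEGFP-C1 backbone that encodes human Ran, the small Ras-related nuclear GTPase, carrying a T24N substitution. The 651 bp Ran coding sequence was inserted by restriction cloning between XhoI and SacII sites, both of which remain intact. It is fused at its N-terminus to mCherry, a TEV protease cleavage site and an S-tag. The listed tags suggest that mCherry takes the place of the backbone's EGFP, although the record does not say so explicitly. This tag arrangement gives a red fluorescent readout for live or fixed imaging, and the S-tag allows affinity capture, with TEV cleavage available to release the bound protein.

The plasmid is propagated in E. coli under kanamycin selection, and transfected mammalian cells can be selected with G418 through the neomycin resistance marker. In pEGFP-C1-type vectors a single resistance cassette usually serves both purposes. The record does not name the promoter, origins of replication or polyadenylation signals. pEGFP-C1 derivatives normally drive the fusion from the CMV immediate-early promoter, but no feature table is available to confirm this.

The T24N change is noted as a difference from the reference human Ran protein, and the repository's sequencing agrees with the depositor's full sequence. Ran T24N is widely known as a dominant-negative, nucleotide-exchange-defective form that interferes with RCC1 and the production of Ran-GTP. The associated study examined chromosome- and spindle-pole-derived signals that control spindle position and orientation, so the construct was most likely used to perturb the Ran-GTP gradient in human cells while tracking the expressed protein by fluorescence.
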