Addgene plasmid #37396: pTK21
Depositing lab: Iain Cheeseman. Depositing organization: Whitehead Institute for Biomedical Research. Publication: Chromosome- and spindle-pole-derived signals generate an intrinsic code for spindle position and orientation. Kiyomitsu T, Cheeseman IM. Nat Cell Biol. 2012 Feb 12;14(3):311-7. doi: 10.1038/ncb2440. PubMed 22327364.
Backbone
  Vector backbone: pEGFP-C1
  Vector type: Mammalian Expression
  Selectable markers: Neomycin (select with G418)
Growth in bacteria
  Bacterial resistance: Kanamycin, 50 μg/mL
  Growth temperature: 37°C
  Growth strain: DH5alpha
  Copy number: Unknown
Gene/Insert
  Gene/Insert name: Ran
  Species: H. sapiens (human)
  Insert size (bp): 651
  Mutation: T24N
  Entrez Gene: RAN (a.k.a. ARA24, Gsp1, TC4)
  Tag / fusion protein: mCherry (N terminal on insert); TEV (N terminal on insert); S-tag (N terminal on insert)
  Cloning method: Restriction Enzyme; 5′ cloning site XhoI (not destroyed); 3′ cloning site SacII (not destroyed)
  Sequencing primers: 5′ GGCATGGACGAGCTGTACAAG; 3′ GCATTCATTTTATGTTTCAGG
Terms and licenses: Academic/Nonprofit Terms; Industry Terms: Not Available to Industry
Depositor comments: Please note that Addgene's sequencing result exactly matches the full plasmid sequence provided by the depositing laboratory; however, when these sequences are compared to GenBank ID NP_006316.1 there appears to be a T24N mutation.
How to cite: pTK21 was a gift from Iain Cheeseman (Addgene plasmid # 37396 ; http://n2t.net/addgene:37396 ; RRID:Addgene_37396)
