LOCUS       Exported 5471 bp ds-DNA circular SYN 12-MAY-2021
DEFINITION  synthetic circular DNA
ACCESSION   .
VERSION     .
KEYWORDS    pTK21
SOURCE      synthetic DNA construct
  ORGANISM  synthetic DNA construct
REFERENCE   1 (bases 1 to 5471)
  AUTHORS   Kiyomitsu T, Cheeseman IM
  TITLE     Chromosome- and spindle-pole-derived signals generate an intrinsic
            code for spindle position and orientation.
  JOURNAL   Nat Cell Biol. 2012 Feb 12;14(3):311-7. doi: 10.1038/ncb2440.
  PUBMED    22327364
REFERENCE   2 (bases 1 to 5471)
  AUTHORS   .
  TITLE     Direct Submission
  JOURNAL   Exported May 12, 2021 from SnapGene Server 1.1.58
            http://www.snapgene.com
FEATURES             Location/Qualifiers
     source          1..5471
                     /organism="synthetic DNA construct"
                     /mol_type="other DNA"
     enhancer        61..364
                     /label=CMV enhancer
                     /note="human cytomegalovirus immediate early enhancer"
     promoter        365..568
                     /label=CMV promoter
                     /note="human cytomegalovirus (CMV) immediate early
                     promoter"
     primer_bind     519..539
                     /label=CMV-F
                     /note="Human CMV immediate early promoter, forward primer"
     regulatory      607..616
                     /regulatory_class="other"
                     /note="vertebrate consensus sequence for strong initiation
                     of translation (Kozak, 1987)"
     CDS             613..1320
                     /codon_start=1
                     /product="monomeric derivative of DsRed fluorescent protein
                     (Shaner et al., 2004)"
                     /label=mCherry
                     /note="mammalian codon-optimized"
                     /translation="MVSKGEEDNMAIIKEFMRFKVHMEGSVNGHEFEIEGEGEGRPYEG
                     TQTAKLKVTKGGPLPFAWDILSPQFMYGSKAYVKHPADIPDYLKLSFPEGFKWERVMNF
                     EDGGVVTVTQDSSLQDGEFIYKVKLRGTNFPSDGPVMQKKTMGWEASSERMYPEDGALK
                     GEIKQRLKLKDGGHYDAEVKTTYKAKKPVQLPGAYNVNIKLDITSHNEDYTIVEQYERA
                     EGRHSTGGMDELYK"
     primer_bind     complement(758..776)
                     /label=mCherry-R
                     /note="mCherry, reverse primer"
     primer_bind     1026..1045
                     /label=mCherry-F
                     /note="mCherry, forward primer"
     CDS             1366..1386
                     /codon_start=1
                     /product="tobacco etch virus (TEV) protease recognition and
                     cleavage site"
                     /label=TEV site
                     /translation="ENLYFQG"
     CDS             1399..1443
                     /codon_start=1
                     /product="affinity and epitope tag derived from pancreatic
                     ribonuclease A"
                     /label=S-Tag
                     /translation="KETAAAKFERQHMDS"
     polyA_signal    2259..2380
                     /label=SV40 poly(A) signal
                     /note="SV40 polyadenylation signal"
     primer_bind     complement(2296..2315)
                     /label=SV40pA-R
                     /note="SV40 polyA, reverse primer"
     primer_bind     2350..2369
                     /label=EBV-rev
                     /note="SV40 polyA terminator, reverse primer"
     rep_origin      complement(2387..2842)
                     /direction=LEFT
                     /label=f1 ori
                     /note="f1 bacteriophage origin of replication; arrow
                     indicates direction of (+) strand synthesis"
     primer_bind     complement(2524..2545)
                     /label=F1ori-F
                     /note="F1 origin, forward primer"
     primer_bind     2736..2755
                     /label=F1ori-R
                     /note="F1 origin, reverse primer"
     promoter        2869..2973
                     /gene="bla"
                     /label=AmpR promoter
     promoter        2975..3332
                     /label=SV40 promoter
                     /note="SV40 enhancer and early promoter"
     primer_bind     complement(2998..3018)
                     /label=pBABE 3'
                     /note="SV40 enhancer, reverse primer for pBABE vectors"
     rep_origin      3183..3318
                     /label=SV40 ori
                     /note="SV40 origin of replication"
     primer_bind     3245..3264
                     /label=SV40pro-F
                     /note="SV40 promoter/origin, forward primer"
     CDS             3367..4161
                     /codon_start=1
                     /gene="aph(3')-II (or nptII)"
                     /product="aminoglycoside phosphotransferase from Tn5"
                     /label=NeoR/KanR
                     /note="confers resistance to neomycin, kanamycin, and G418
                     (Geneticin(R))"
                     /translation="MIEQDGLHAGSPAAWVERLFGYDWAQQTIGCSDAAVFRLSAQGRP
                     VLFVKTDLSGALNELQDEAARLSWLATTGVPCAAVLDVVTEAGRDWLLLGEVPGQDLLS
                     SHLAPAEKVSIMADAMRRLHTLDPATCPFDHQAKHRIERARTRMEAGLVDQDDLDEEHQ
                     GLAPAELFARLKASMPDGEDLVVTHGDACLPNIMVENGRFSGFIDCGRLGVADRYQDIA
                     LATRDIAEELGGEWADRFLVLYGIAAPDSQRIAFYRLLDEFF"
     primer_bind     complement(3421..3440)
                     /label=Neo-R
                     /note="Neomycin resistance gene, reverse primer"
     primer_bind     4031..4050
                     /label=Neo-F
                     /note="Neomycin resistance gene, forward primer"
     primer_bind     complement(4349..4368)
                     /label=TK-pA-R
                     /note="Thymidine kinase polyA, reverse primer"
     polyA_signal    4393..4440
                     /label=HSV TK poly(A) signal
                     /note="herpes simplex virus thymidine kinase
                     polyadenylation signal (Cole and Stacy, 1985)"
     rep_origin      4769..5357
                     /direction=RIGHT
                     /label=ori
                     /note="high-copy-number ColE1/pMB1/pBR322/pUC origin of
                     replication"
     primer_bind     5258..5277
                     /label=pBR322ori-F
                     /note="pBR322 origin, forward primer"
ORIGIN
        1 tagttattaa tagtaatcaa ttacggggtc attagttcat agcccatata tggagttccg
       61 cgttacataa cttacggtaa atggcccgcc tggctgaccg cccaacgacc cccgcccatt
      121 gacgtcaata atgacgtatg ttcccatagt aacgccaata gggactttcc attgacgtca
      181 atgggtggag tatttacggt aaactgccca cttggcagta catcaagtgt atcatatgcc
      241 aagtacgccc cctattgacg tcaatgacgg taaatggccc gcctggcatt atgcccagta
      301 catgacctta tgggactttc ctacttggca gtacatctac gtattagtca tcgctattac
      361 catggtgatg cggttttggc agtacatcaa tgggcgtgga tagcggtttg actcacgggg
      421 atttccaagt ctccacccca ttgacgtcaa tgggagtttg ttttggcacc aaaatcaacg
      481 ggactttcca aaatgtcgta acaactccgc cccattgacg caaatgggcg gtaggcgtgt
      541 acggtgggag gtctatataa gcagagctgg tttagtgaac cgtcagatcc gctagcgcta
      601 ccggtcgcca ccatggtgag caagggcgag gaggataaca tggccatcat caaggagttc
      661 atgcgcttca aggtgcacat ggagggctcc gtgaacggcc acgagttcga gatcgagggc
      721 gagggcgagg gccgccccta cgagggcacc cagaccgcca agctgaaggt gaccaagggt
      781 ggccccctgc ccttcgcctg ggacatcctg tcccctcagt tcatgtacgg ctccaaggcc
      841 tacgtgaagc accccgccga catccccgac tacttgaagc tgtccttccc cgagggcttc
      901 aagtgggagc gcgtgatgaa cttcgaggac ggcggcgtgg tgaccgtgac ccaggactcc
      961 tccctgcagg acggcgagtt catctacaag gtgaagctgc gcggcaccaa cttcccctcc
     1021 gacggccccg taatgcagaa gaagaccatg ggctgggagg cctcctccga gcggatgtac
     1081 cccgaggacg gcgccctgaa gggcgagatc aagcagaggc tgaagctgaa ggacggcggc
     1141 cactacgacg ctgaggtcaa gaccacctac aaggccaaga agcccgtgca gctgcccggc
     1201 gcctacaacg tcaacatcaa gttggacatc acctcccaca acgaggacta caccatcgtg
     1261 gaacagtacg aacgcgccga gggccgccac tccaccggcg gcatggacga gctgtacaag
     1321 tccggagggg atcggtggag ctccaccggt ggcggccgct ctagagagaa tctttatttt
     1381 cagggcgccg ccaaattcaa agaaaccgct gctgctaaat tcgaacgcca gcacatggac
     1441 agcggaggtg gaggtactag tctcgagatg gctgcgcagg gagagcccca ggtccagttc
     1501 aaacttgtat tggttggtga tggtggtact ggaaaaaaca ccttcgtgaa acgtcatttg
     1561 actggtgaat ttgagaagaa gtatgtagcc accttgggtg ttgaggttca tcccctagtg
     1621 ttccacacca acagaggacc tattaagttc aatgtatggg acacagccgg ccaggagaaa
     1681 ttcggtggac tgagagatgg ctattatatc caagcccagt gtgccatcat aatgtttgat
     1741 gtaacatcga gagttactta caagaatgtg cctaactggc atagagatct ggtacgagtg
     1801 tgtgaaaaca tccccattgt gttgtgtggc aacaaagtgg atattaagga caggaaagtg
     1861 aaggcgaaat ccattgtctt ccaccgaaag aagaatcttc agtactacga catttctgcc
     1921 aaaagtaact acaactttga aaagcccttc ctctggcttg ctaggaagct cattggagac
     1981 cctaacttgg aatttgttgc catgcctgct ctcgccccac cagaagttgt catggaccca
     2041 gctttggcag cacagtatga gcacgactta gaggttgctc agacaactgc tctcccggat
     2101 gaggatgatg acctgtgacc gcgggcccgg gatccaccgg atctagataa ctgatcataa
     2161 tcagccatac cacatttgta gaggttttac ttgctttaaa aaacctccca cacctccccc
     2221 tgaacctgaa acataaaatg aatgcaattg ttgttgttaa cttgtttatt gcagcttata
     2281 atggttacaa ataaagcaat agcatcacaa atttcacaaa taaagcattt ttttcactgc
     2341 attctagttg tggtttgtcc aaactcatca atgtatctta acgcgtaaat tgtaagcgtt
     2401 aatattttgt taaaattcgc gttaaatttt tgttaaatca gctcattttt taaccaatag
     2461 gccgaaatcg gcaaaatccc ttataaatca aaagaataga ccgagatagg gttgagtgtt
     2521 gttccagttt ggaacaagag tccactatta aagaacgtgg actccaacgt caaaggnnnn
     2581 nnnnnnnnnn nnnnnnnnnn nnnnnnnnnn nnnnnnnnnn nnnnntnnnn nnnnnnnnnn
     2641 nnnnnnnnnn nnnnnnnnnn nnnnnnnnnn nnnnnnnnnn nnnnnnnnnn nnnnnnnnnn
     2701 nnnnnnnnnn nnnnnnngnn nnnnnnnnnn nnnnnnnnnn nnnnnnnnnn nnnnnnnnnn
     2761 nnnnnnnnnn nnnnnnnnnn nnnnnnnnnn nnnnnnnnnn nnnnnnnnnn nnnnnnnnnn
     2821 nnnnnnnnnn nnnnnnnnnn nncaggtggc acttttcggg gaaatgtgcg cggaacccct
     2881 atttgtttat ttttctaaat acattcaaat atgtatccgc tcatgagaca ataaccctga
     2941 taaatgcttc aataatattg aaaaaggaag agtcctgagg cggaaagaac cagctgtgga
     3001 atgtgtgtca gttagggtgt ggaaagtccc caggctcccc agcaggcaga agtatgcaaa
     3061 gcatgcatct caattagtca gcaaccaggt gtggaaagtc cccaggctcc ccagcaggca
     3121 gaagtatgca aagcatgcat ctcaattagt cagcaaccat agtcccgccc ctaactccgc
     3181 ccatcccgcc cctaactccg cccagttccg cccattctcc gccccatggc tgactaattt
     3241 tttttattta tgcagaggcc gaggccgcct cggcctctga gctattccag aagtagtgag
     3301 gaggcttttt tggaggccta ggcttttgca aagatcgatc aagagacagg atgaggatcg
     3361 tttcgcatga ttgaacaaga tggattgcac gcaggttctc cggccgcttg ggtggagagg
     3421 ctattcggct atgactgggc acaacagaca atcggctgct ctgatgccgc cgtgttccgg
     3481 ctgtcagcgc aggggcgccc ggttcttttt gtcaagaccg acctgtccgg tgccctgaat
     3541 gaactgcaag acgaggcagc gcggctatcg tggctggcca cgacgggcgt tccttgcgca
     3601 gctgtgctcg acgttgtcac tgaagcggga agggactggc tgctattggg cgaagtgccg
     3661 gggcaggatc tcctgtcatc tcaccttgct cctgccgaga aagtatccat catggctgat
     3721 gcaatgcggc ggctgcatac gcttgatccg gctacctgcc cattcgacca ccaagcgaaa
     3781 catcgcatcg agcgagcacg tactcggatg gaagccggtc ttgtcgatca ggatgatctg
     3841 gacgaagagc atcaggggct cgcgccagcc gaactgttcg ccaggctcaa ggcgagcatg
     3901 cccgacggcg aggatctcgt cgtgacccat ggcgatgcct gcttgccgaa tatcatggtg
     3961 gaaaatggcc gcttttctgg attcatcgac tgtggccggc tgggtgtggc ggaccgctat
     4021 caggacatag cgttggctac ccgtgatatt gctgaagagc ttggcggcga atgggctgac
     4081 cgcttcctcg tgctttacgg tatcgccgct cccgattcgc agcgcatcgc cttctatcgc
     4141 cttcttgacg agttcttctg agcgggactc tggggttcga aatgaccgac caagcgacgc
     4201 ccaacctgcc atcacgagat ttcgattcca ccgccgcctt ctatgaaagg ttgggcttcg
     4261 gaatcgtttt ccgggacgcc ggctggatga tcctccagcg cggggatctc atgctggagt
     4321 tcttcgccca ccctaggggg aggctaactg aaacacggaa ggagacaata ccggaaggaa
     4381 cccgcgctat gacggcaata aaaagacaga ataaaacgca cggtgttggg tcgtttgttc
     4441 ataaacgcgg ggttcggtcc cagggctggc actctgtcga taccccaccg agaccccatt
     4501 ggggccaata cgcccgcgtt tcttcctttt ccccacccca ccccccaagt tcgggtgaag
     4561 gcccagggct cgcagccaac gtcggggcgg caggccctgc catagcctca ggttactcat
     4621 atatacttta gattgattta aaacttcatt tttaatttaa aaggatctag gtgaagatcc
     4681 tttttgataa tctcatgacc aaaatccctt aacgtgagtt ttcgttccac tgagcgtcag
     4741 accccgtaga aaagatcaaa ggatcttctt gagatccttt ttttctgcgc gtaatctgct
     4801 gcttgcaaac aaaaaaacca ccgctaccag cggtggtttg tttgccggat caagagctac
     4861 caactctttt tccgaaggta actggcttca gcagagcgca gataccaaat actgtccttc
     4921 tagtgtagcc gtagttaggc caccacttca agaactctgt agcaccgcct acatacctcg
     4981 ctctgctaat cctgttacca gtggctgctg ccagtggcga taagtcgtgt cttaccgggt
     5041 tggactcaag acgatagtta ccggataagg cgcagcggtc gggctgaacg gggggttcgt
     5101 gcacacagcc cagcttggag cgaacgacct acaccgaact gagataccta cagcgtgagc
     5161 tatgagaaag cgccacgctt cccgaaggga gaaaggcgga caggtatccg gtaagcggca
     5221 gggtcggaac aggagagcgc acgagggagc ttccaggggg aaacgcctgg tatctttata
     5281 gtcctgtcgg gtttcgccac ctctgacttg agcgtcgatt tttgtgatgc tcgtcagggg
     5341 ggcggagcct atggaaaaac gccagcaacg cggccttttt acggttcctg gccttttgct
     5401 ggccttttgc tcacatgttc tttcctgcgt tatcccctga ttctgtggat aaccgtatta
     5461 ccgccatgca t
//
